Addgene plasmid #188835: Terminase_T7
Purpose: Large terminase from phage T7
Depositing lab: Feng Zhang. Depositing organization: Broad Institute. Publication: Prokaryotic innate immunity through pattern recognition of conserved viral proteins. Gao LA, Wilkinson ME, Strecker J, Makarova KS, Macrae RK, Koonin EV, Zhang F. Science. 2022 Aug 12;377(6607):eabm4096. doi: 10.1126/science.abm4096. Epub 2022 Aug 12. PubMed 35951700.
Backbone
  Vector backbone: pBAD
  Backbone size w/o insert (bp): 3590
  Total vector size (bp): 5351
  Vector type: Bacterial Expression
Growth in bacteria
  Bacterial resistance: Ampicillin, 100 μg/mL
  Growth temperature: 37°C
  Growth strain: DH5alpha
  Copy number: High Copy
Gene/Insert
  Gene/Insert name: Terminase
  Insert size (bp): 1761
  GenBank ID: NP_042010.1
  Cloning method: Gibson Cloning
  Sequencing primers: 5′ N/A
Terms and licenses: Academic/Nonprofit Terms; Industry Terms: Not Available to Industry
How to cite: Terminase_T7 was a gift from Feng Zhang (Addgene plasmid # 188835 ; http://n2t.net/addgene:188835 ; RRID:Addgene_188835)
