[The description below was written by a language model from this plasmid's Addgene catalogue record and pLannotate feature annotations shown in this document.]
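Description:
Terminase_T7 is a bacterial expression plasmid built on a pBAD backbone (about 5.35 kb in total) that places the large terminase subunit of bacteriophage T7 under arabinose-inducible control in E. coli. It replicates from a high-copy ColE1/pMB1-type origin and is selected with ampicillin through a β-lactamase gene driven by its own bla promoter. The annotation also picks up pBR322-derived remnants, namely the bom mobility region, a short rop fragment, and a very short match to the RSF origin. These appear to be backbone leftovers rather than functional elements.

The expression cassette follows the standard pBAD layout. The araC regulator gene is transcribed divergently from the araBAD promoter, so transcription of the downstream gene is kept low without L-arabinose and switched on when it is added. The roughly 1.76 kb insert, introduced by Gibson assembly, is annotated as the T7 terminase large subunit. This protein is the ATP-driven motor that translocates viral DNA into empty procapsids, and it also supplies the endonuclease activity that cuts the genome at the start and end of packaging. It normally works alongside a small terminase subunit that recognises the viral DNA, which this plasmid does not carry. An rrnB T2 terminator follows the coding sequence. No epitope or purification tags are annotated, and the insert length closely matches the native coding region.

The associated publication concerns prokaryotic innate immunity through pattern recognition of conserved viral proteins. This suggests the plasmid is used to express the phage terminase on its own in bacteria, so that host defence responses to this protein can be examined without phage infection, though the record states only that it encodes the T7 large terminase.
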