Features (pLannotate 1.2.2; 10 found; start..end, strand, type, name):
      1..39      +  rep_origin     RSF ori (fragment): Plasmids containing the RSF 1030 origin of replication can be propagated in E. coli cells that contain additional plasmids with compatible origins.
     44..184     -  misc_feature   bom: basis of mobility region from pBR322
    286..326     -  CDS            rop (fragment): Rop protein, which maintains plasmids at low copy number; rop
    448..1326    -  CDS            araC: L-arabinose regulatory protein; araC
   1353..1637    +  promoter       araBAD promoter: araBAD; promoter of the L-arabinose operon of E. coli; the araC regulatory gene is transcribed in the opposite direction (Guzman et al., 1995)
   1671..3428    +  CDS            TERL_BPT7: Experimental evidence at protein level: Swiss-Prot protein existence level 1. The terminase large subunit acts as an ATP driven molecular motor necessary for viral DNA translocation into empty capsids and as an endonuclease that cuts the viral genome at a unique and precise dsDNA sequence to initiate and to end a packaging reaction (By similarity). The terminase lies at a unique vertex of the procapsid and is composed of two subunits, a small terminase subunit involved in viral DNA recognition (packaging sequence), and a large terminase subunit possessing endonucleolytic and ATPase activities
   3452..3479    +  terminator     rrnB T2 terminator: transcription terminator T2 from the E. coli rrnB gene
   3498..3589    +  promoter       AmpR promoter: bla
   3590..4450    +  CDS            AmpR: β-lactamase; bla; confers resistance to ampicillin, carbenicillin, and related antibiotics
   4621..5209    +  rep_origin     ori: high-copy-number ColE1/pMB1/pBR322/pUC origin of replication
>Addgene plasmid #188835 | Terminase_T7 | addgene full sequence | sequence record 369664 | Addgene NGS Result
CGACCGAGCGCAGCGAGTCAGTGAGCGAGGAAGCGGAAGAGCGCCTGATGCGGTATTTTCTCCTTACGCA
TCTGTGCGGTATTTCACACCGCATATGGTGCACTCTCAGTACAATCTGCTCTGATGCCGCATAGTTAAGC
CAGTATACACTCCGCTATCGCTACGTGACTGGGTCATGGCTGCGCCCCGACACCCGCCAACACCCGCTGA
CGCGCCCTGACGGGCTTGTCTGCTCCCGGCATCCGCTTACAGACAAGCTGTGACCGTCTCCGGGAGCTGC
ATGTGTCAGAGGTTTTCACCGTCATCACCGAAACGCGCGAGGCAGCAGATCAATTCGCGCGCGAAGGCGA
AGCGGCATGCATAATGTGCCTGTCAAATGGACGAAGCAGGGATTCTGCAAACCCTATGCTACTCCGTCAA
GCCGTCAATTGTCTGATTCGTTACCAATTATGACAACTTGACGGCTACATCATTCACTTTTTCTTCACAA
CCGGCACGGAACTCGCTCGGGCTGGCCCCGGTGCATTTTTTAAATACCCGCGAGAAATAGAGTTGATCGT
CAAAACCAACATTGCGACCGACGGTGGCGATAGGCATCCGGGTGGTGCTCAAAAGCAGCTTCGCCTGGCT
GATACGTTGGTCCTCGCGCCAGCTTAAGACGCTAATCCCTAACTGCTGGCGGAAAAGATGTGACAGACGC
GACGGCGACAAGCAAACATGCTGTGCGACGCTGGCGATATCAAAATTGCTGTCTGCCAGGTGATCGCTGA
TGTACTGACAAGCCTCGCGTACCCGATTATCCATCGGTGGATGGAGCGACTCGTTAATCGCTTCCATGCG
CCGCAGTAACAATTGCTCAAGCAGATTTATCGCCAGCAGCTCCGAATAGCGCCCTTCCCCTTGCCCGGCG
TTAATGATTTGCCCAAACAGGTCGCTGAAATGCGGCTGGTGCGCTTCATCCGGGCGAAAGAACCCCGTAT
TGGCAAATATTGACGGCCAGTTAAGCCATTCATGCCAGTAGGCGCGCGGACGAAAGTAAACCCACTGGTG
ATACCATTCGCGAGCCTCCGGATGACGACCGTAGTGATGAATCTCTCCTGGCGGGAACAGCAAAATATCA
CCCGGTCGGCAAACAAATTCTCGTCCCTGATTTTTCACCACCCCCTGACCGCGAATGGTGAGATTGAGAA
TATAACCTTTCATTCCCAGCGGTCGGTCGATAAAAAAATCGAGATAACCGTTGGCCTCAATCGGCGTTAA
ACCCGCCACCAGATGGGCATTAAACGAGTATCCCGGCAGCAGGGGATCATTTTGCGCTTCAGCCATACTT
TTCATACTCCCGCCATTCAGAGAAGAAACCAATTGTCCATATTGCATCAGACATTGCCGTCACTGCGTCT
TTTACTGGCTCTTCTCGCTAACCAAACCGGTAACCCCGCTTATTAAAAGCATTCTGTAACAAAGCGGGAC
CAAAGCCATGACAAAAACGCGTAACAAAAGTGTCTATAATCACGGCAGAAAAGTCCACATTGATTATTTG
CACGGCGTCACACTTTGCTATGCCATAGCATTTTTATCCATAAGATTAGCGGATCCTACCTGACGCTTTT
TATCGCAACTCTCTACTGTTTCTCCATACCCGTTTTTTGGGCTAACAGGAGGAATTAACCATGAGCACCC
AGAGCAACCGTAACGCGCTGGTTGTGGCGCAACTGAAGGGTGACTTCGTGGCGTTCCTGTTTGTTCTGTG
GAAAGCGCTGAACCTGCCGGTGCCGACCAAGTGCCAGATTGACATGGCGAAAGTTCTGGCGAACGGCGAT
AACAAGAAATTCATCCTGCAAGCGTTTCGTGGTATTGGCAAGAGCTTCATCACCTGCGCGTTTGTGGTTT
GGAGCCTGTGGCGTGATCCGCAGCTGAAGATTCTGATCGTGAGCGCGAGCAAAGAACGTGCGGACGCGAA
CAGCATTTTCATCAAGAACATCATTGATCTGCTGCCGTTTCTGAGCGAGCTGAAACCGCGTCCGGGTCAG
CGTGACAGCGTGATTAGCTTCGATGTTGGTCCGGCGAACCCGGACCACAGCCCGAGCGTGAAGAGCGTTG
GTATTACCGGCCAACTGACCGGTAGCCGTGCGGATATCATTATCGCGGACGATGTTGAAATTCCGAGCAA
CAGCGCGACCATGGGTGCGCGTGAGAAGCTGTGGACCCTGGTGCAGGAATTTGCGGCGCTGCTGAAACCG
CTGCCGAGCAGCCGTGTTATCTACCTGGGTACCCCGCAAACCGAGATGACCCTGTACAAAGAGCTGGAAG
ACAACCGTGGCTATACCACCATTATCTGGCCGGCGCTGTACCCGCGTACCCGTGAGGAAAACCTGTACTA
TAGCCAACGTCTGGCGCCGATGCTGCGTGCGGAATACGATGAAAACCCGGAAGCGCTGGCGGGTACCCCG
ACCGACCCGGTGCGTTTCGATCGTGACGATCTGCGTGAGCGTGAACTGGAGTATGGCAAGGCGGGCTTCA
CCCTGCAATTTATGCTGAACCCGAACCTGAGCGACGCGGAGAAGTACCCGCTGCGTCTGCGTGATGCGAT
TGTGGCGGCGCTGGATCTGGAAAAAGCGCCGATGCACTATCAGTGGCTGCCGAACCGTCAAAACATTATC
GAGGACCTGCCGAACGTTGGTCTGAAAGGCGACGATCTGCACACCTATCACGATTGCAGCAACAACAGCG
GCCAGTACCAGCAAAAGATTCTGGTGATCGACCCGAGCGGTCGTGGCAAAGATGAAACCGGTTACGCGGT
TCTGTATACCCTGAACGGCTACATTTATCTGATGGAGGCGGGTGGCTTCCGTGACGGCTACAGCGATAAG
ACCCTGGAACTGCTGGCGAAGAAAGCGAAACAGTGGGGTGTGCAAACCGTGGTTTATGAGAGCAACTTTG
GTGACGGCATGTTCGGCAAGGTTTTTAGCCCGATCCTGCTGAAACACCACAACTGCGCGATGGAGGAAAT
TCGTGCGCGTGGTATGAAAGAGATGCGTATCTGCGATACCCTGGAACCGGTGATGCAGACCCACCGTCTG
GTGATTCGTGACGAAGTTATCCGTGCGGATTACCAAAGCGCGCGTGACGTGGATGGCAAGCACGACGTTA
AATACAGCCTGTTTTATCAGATGACCCGTATTACCCGTGAGAAGGGTGCGCTGGCGCATGACGATCGTCT
GGATGCGCTGGCGCTGGGCATCGAGTATCTGCGTGAAAGCATGCAACTGGACAGCGTGAAAGTTGAAGGT
GAGGTTCTGGCGGATTTCCTGGAGGAACACATGATGCGTCCGACCGTGGCGGCGACCCACATTATCGAAA
TGAGCGTTGGTGGCGTGGACGTTTACAGCGAGGACGATGAAGGTTATGGCACCAGCTTTATCGAGTGGTA
ATGCCAGGCATCAAATTAAGCAGAAGGCCATCCTGACGGATGGCCTTTTTGCGTTTCTACAAACTCTTTT
GTTTATTTTTCTAAATACATTCAAATATGTATCCGCTCATGAGACAATAACCCTGATAAATGCTTCAATA
ATATTGAAAAAGGAAGAGTATGAGTATTCAACATTTCCGTGTCGCCCTTATTCCCTTTTTTGCGGCATTT
TGCCTTCCTGTTTTTGCTCACCCAGAAACGCTGGTGAAAGTAAAAGATGCTGAAGATCAGTTGGGTGCAC
GAGTGGGTTACATCGAACTGGATCTCAACAGCGGTAAGATCCTTGAGAGTTTTCGCCCCGAAGAACGTTT
TCCAATGATGAGCACTTTTAAAGTTCTGCTATGTGGCGCGGTATTATCCCGTGTTGACGCCGGGCAAGAG
CAACTCGGTCGCCGCATACACTATTCTCAGAATGACTTGGTTGAGTACTCACCAGTCACAGAAAAGCATC
TTACGGATGGCATGACAGTAAGAGAATTATGCAGTGCTGCCATAACCATGAGTGATAACACTGCGGCCAA
CTTACTTCTGACAACGATCGGAGGACCGAAGGAGCTAACCGCTTTTTTGCACAACATGGGGGATCATGTA
ACTCGCCTTGATCGTTGGGAACCGGAGCTGAATGAAGCCATACCAAACGACGAGCGTGACACCACGATGC
CTGTAGCAATGGCAACAACGTTGCGCAAACTATTAACTGGCGAACTACTTACTCTAGCTTCCCGGCAACA
ATTAATAGACTGGATGGAGGCGGATAAAGTTGCAGGACCACTTCTGCGCTCGGCCCTTCCGGCTGGCTGG
TTTATTGCTGATAAATCTGGAGCCGGTGAGCGTGGGTCTCGCGGTATCATTGCAGCACTGGGGCCAGATG
GTAAGCCCTCCCGTATCGTAGTTATCTACACGACGGGGAGTCAGGCAACTATGGATGAACGAAATAGACA
GATCGCTGAGATAGGTGCCTCACTGATTAAGCATTGGTAACTGTCAGACCAAGTTTACTCATATATACTT
TAGATTGATTTAAAACTTCATTTTTAATTTAAAAGGATCTAGGTGAAGATCCTTTTTGATAATCTCATGA
CCAAAATCCCTTAACGTGAGTTTTCGTTCCACTGAGCGTCAGACCCCGTAGAAAAGATCAAAGGATCTTC
TTGAGATCCTTTTTTTCTGCGCGTAATCTGCTGCTTGCAAACAAAAAAACCACCGCTACCAGCGGTGGTT
TGTTTGCCGGATCAAGAGCTACCAACTCTTTTTCCGAAGGTAACTGGCTTCAGCAGAGCGCAGATACCAA
ATACTGTCCTTCTAGTGTAGCCGTAGTTAGGCCACCACTTCAAGAACTCTGTAGCACCGCCTACATACCT
CGCTCTGCTAATCCTGTTACCAGTGGCTGCTGCCAGTGGCGATAAGTCGTGTCTTACCGGGTTGGACTCA
AGACGATAGTTACCGGATAAGGCGCAGCGGTCGGGCTGAACGGGGGGTTCGTGCACACAGCCCAGCTTGG
AGCGAACGACCTACACCGAACTGAGATACCTACAGCGTGAGCTATGAGAAAGCGCCACGCTTCCCGAAGG
GAGAAAGGCGGACAGGTATCCGGTAAGCGGCAGGGTCGGAACAGGAGAGCGCACGAGGGAGCTTCCAGGG
GGAAACGCCTGGTATCTTTATAGTCCTGTCGGGTTTCGCCACCTCTGACTTGAGCGTCGATTTTTGTGAT
GCTCGTCAGGGGGGCGGAGCCTATGGAAAAACGCCAGCAACGCGGCCTTTTTACGGTTCCTGGCCTTTTG
CTGGCCTTTTGCTCACATGTTCTTTCCTGCGTTATCCCCTGATTCTGTGGATAACCGTATTACCGCCTTT
GAGTGAGCTGATACCGCTCGCCGCAGCCGAA
